>Addgene plasmid #49053 | pCL20C-ddIPpoI | depositor full sequence | sequence record 72268 | pCL20C-ddIPpoI sequence 9014 bps
GTCGACATTGATTATTGACTAGTTATTAATAGTAATCAATTACGGGGTCATTAGTTCATAGCCCATATAT
GGAGTTCCGCGTTACATAACTTACGGTAAATGGCCCGCCTGGCTGACCGCCCAACGACCCCCGCCCATTG
ACGTCAATAATGACGTATGTTCCCATAGTAACGCCAATAGGGACTTTCCATTGACGTCAATGGGTGGAGT
ATTTACGGTAAACTGCCCACTTGGCAGTACATCAAGTGTATCATATGCCAAGTACGCCCCCTATTGACGT
CAATGACGGTAAATGGCCCGCCTGGCATTATGCCCAGTACATGACCTTATGGGACTTTCCTACTTGGCAG
TACATCTACGTATTAGTCATCGCTATTACCATGGGAGGCGTGGCCTGGGCGGGACTGGGGAGTGGCGAGC
CCTCAGATCCTGCATATAAGCAGCTGCTTTTTGCCTGTACTGGGTCTCTCTGGTTAGACCAGATCTGAGC
CTGGGAGCTCTCTGGCTAACTAGGGAACCCACTGCTTAAGCCTCAATAAAGCTTGCCTTGAGTGCTTCAA
GTAGTGTGTGCCCGTCTGTTGTGTGACTCTGGTAACTAGAGATCCCTCAGACCCTTTTAGTCAGTGTGGA
AAATCTCTAGCAGTGGCGCCCGAACAGGGACTTGAAAGCGAAAGGGAAACCAGAGGAGCTCTCTCGACGC
AGGACTCGGCTTGCTGAAGCGCGCACGGCAAGAGGCGAGGGGCGGCGACTGGTGAGTACGCCAAAAATTT
TGACTAGCGGAGGCTAGAAGGAGAGAGATGGGTGCGAGAGCGTCAGTATTAAGCGGGGGAGAATTAGATC
GCGATGGGAAAAAATTCGGTTAAGGCCAGGGGGAAAGAAAAAATATAAATTAAAACATATAGTATGGGCA
AGCAGGGAGCTAGAACGATTCGCAGTTAATCCTGGCCTGTTAGAAACATCAGAAGGCTGTAGACAAATAC
TGGGACAGCTACAACCATCCCTTCAGACAGGATCAGAAGAACTTAGATCATTATATAATACAGTAGCAAC
CCTCTATTGTGTGCATCAAAGGATAGAGATAAAAGACACCAAGGAAGCTTTAGACAAGATAGAGGAAGAG
CAAAACAAAAGTAAGAAAAAAGCACAGCAAGCAGCAGGATCTTCAGACCTGGAAATTCCCTACAATCCCC
AAAGTCAAGGAGTAGTAGAATCTATGAATAAAGAATTAAAGAAAATTATAGGACAGGTAAGAGATCAGGC
TGAACATCTTAAGACAGCAGTACAAATGGCAGTATTCATCCACAATTTTAAAAGAAAAGGGGGGATTGGG
GGGTACAGTGCAGGGGAAAGAATAGTAGACATAATAGCAACAGACATACAAACTAAAGAATTACAAAAAC
AAATTACAAAAATTCAAAATTTTCGGGTTTATTACAGGGACAGCAGAAATCCACTTTGGAAAGGACCAGC
AAAGCTCCTCTGGAAAGGTGAAGGGGCAGTAGTAATACAAGATAATAGTGACATAAAAGTAGTGCCAAGA
AGAAAAGCAAAGATCATTAGGGATTATGGAAAACAGATGGCAGGTGATGATTGTGTGGCAAGTAGACAGG
ATGAGGATTAGAACATGGAAAAGTTTAGTAAAACACCATAAGGAGGAGATATGAGGGACAATTGGAGAAG
TGAATTATATAAATATAAAGTAGTAAAAATTGAACCATTAGGAGTAGCACCCACCAAGGCAAAGAGAAGA
GTGGTGCAGAGAGAAAAAAGAGCAGTGGGAATAGGAGCTTTGTTCCTTGGGTTCTTGGGAGCAGCAGGAA
GCACTATGGGCGCAGCGTCAATGACGCTGACGGTACAGGCCAGACAATTATTGTCTGGTATAGTGCAGCA
GCAGAACAATTTGCTGAGGGCTATTGAGGCGCAACAGCATCTGTTGCAACTCACAGTCTGGGGCATCAAG
CAGCTCCAGGCAAGAATCCTGGCTGTGGAAAGATACCTAAAGGATCAACAGCTCCTGGGGATTTGGGGTT
GCTCTGGAAAACTCATTTGCACCACTGCTGTGCCTTGGAATGCTAGTTGGAGTAATAAATCTCTGGAACA
GATTTGGAATCACACGACCTGGATGGAGTGGGACAGAGAAATTAACAATTACACAAGCTTAATACACTCC
TTAATTGAAGAATCGCAAAACCAGCAAGAAAAGAATGAACAAGAATTATTGGAATTAGATAAATGGGCAA
GTTTGTGGAATTGGTTTAACATAACAAATTGGCTGTGGTATATAAAATTATTCATAATGATAGTAGGAGG
CTTGGTAGGTTTAAGAATAGTTTTTGCTGTACTTTCTATAGTGAATAGAGTTAGGCAGGGATATTCACCA
TTATCGTTTCAGACCCACCTCCCAACCCCGAGGGGACCGAGCTCAAGCTTCGAACGCGTTAACGGGCCCA
GCTTCGATAAAATAAAAGATTTTATTTAGTCTCCAGAAAAAGGGGGGAATGAAAGACCCCACCTGTAGGT
TTGGCAAGCTAGCTTAAGTAACGCCATTTTGCAAGGCATGGAAAATACATAACTGAGAATAGAGAAGTTC
AGATCAAGGTTAGGAACAGAGAGACAGCAGAATATGGGCCAAACAGGATATCTGTGGTAAGCAGTTCCTG
CCCCGGCTCAGGGCCAAGAACAGATGGTCCCCAGATGCGGTCCCGCCCTCAGCAGTTTCTAGAGAACCAT
CAGATGTTTCCAGGGTGCCCCAAGGACCTGAAATGACCCTGTGCCTTATTTGAACTAACCAATCAGTTCG
CTTCTCGCTTCTGTTCGCGCGCTTCTGCTCCCCGAGCTCAATAAAAGAGCCCACAACCCCTCACTCGGCG
CGCCAGTCCTCCGATAGACTGCGTCGCCCGGGTACCCGTATTCCCAATAAAGCCTCTTGCTGTTTGCATC
CGAATCGTGGACTCGCTGATCCTTGGGAGGGTCTCCTCAGATTGATTGACTGCCCACCTCGGGGGTCTTT
CATTTGGAGGTTCCACCGAGATTTGGAGACCCCTGCCCAGGGACCACCGACCCCCCCGCCGGGAGGTAAG
CTGGCCAGCGGTCGTTTCGTGTCTGTCTCTGTCTTTGTGCGTGTTTGTGCCGGCATCTAATGTTTGCGCC
TGCGTCTGTACTAGTTAGCTAACTAGCTCTGTATCTGGCGGACCCGTGGTGGAACTGACGAGTTCTGAAC
ACCCGGCCGCAACCCTGGGAGACGTCCCAGGGACTTTGGGGGCCGTTTTTGTGGCCCGACCTGAGGAAGG
GAGTCGATGTGGAATCCGACCCCGTCAGGATATGTGGTTCTGGTAGGAGACGAGAACCTAAAACAGTTCC
CGCCTCCGTCTGAATTTTTGCTTTCGGTTTGGAACCGAAGCCGCGCGTCTTGTCTGCTGCAGCGCTGCAG
CATCGTTCTGTGTTGTCTCTGTCTGACTGTGTTTCTGTATTTGTCTGAAAATTAGGGCCAGACTGTTACC
ACTCCCTTAAGTTTGACCTTAGGTCACTGGAAAGATGTCGAGCGGATCGCTCACAACCAGTCGGTAGATG
TCAAGAAGAGACGTTGGGTTACCTTCTGCTCTGCAGAATGGCCAACCTTTAACGTCGGATGGCCGCGAGA
CGGCACCTTTAACCGAGACCTCATCACCCAGGTTAAGATCAAGGTCTTTTCACCTGGCCCGCATGGACAC
CCAGACCAGGTCCCCTACATCGTGACCTGGGAAGCCTTGGCTTTTGACCCCCCTCCCTGGGTCAAGCCCT
TTGTACACCCTAAGCCTCCGCCTCCTCTTCCTCCATCCGCCCCGTCTCTCCCCCTTGAACCTCCTCGTTC
GACCCCGCCTCGATCCTCCCTTTATCCAGCCCTCACTCCTTCTCTAGGCGCCGGAATTCTGCAGTCGACG
GTACCGCGGGCCCGGGATCCACCGGTGGATCATGGGAGTGCAGGTGGAGACTATCTCCCCAGGAGACGGG
CGCACCTTCCCCAAGCGCGGCCAGACCTGCGTGGTGCACTACACCGGGATGCTTGAAGATGGAAAGAAAG
TTGATTCCTCCCGGGACAGAAACAAGCCCTTTAAGTTTATGCTAGGCAAGCAGGAGGTGATCCGAGGCTG
GGAAGAAGGGGTTGCCCAGATGAGTGTGGGTCAGAGAGCCAAACTGACTATATCTCCAGATTATGCCTAT
GGTGCCACTGGGCACCCAGGCATCATCCCACCACATGCCACTCTCGTCTTCGATGTGGAGCTTCTAAAAC
CGGAAGAATTCACCATGGCATACCCATACGATGTTCCAGATTACGCTAGCGGATCTCGAAATGAAATGGG
TGCTTCAGGAGACATGAGGGCTGCCAACCTTTGGCCAAGCCCTCTTGTGATTAAGCACACTAAGAAGAAT
AGCCCTGCCTTGTCCTTGACAGCTGACCAGATGGTCAGTGCCTTGTTGGATGCTGAACCGCCCATGATCT
ATTCTGAATATGATCCTTCTAGACCCTTCAGTGAAGCCTCAATGATGGGCTTATTGACCAACCTAGCAGA
TAGGGAGCTGGTTCATATGATCAACTGGGCAAAGAGAGTGCCAGGCTTTGGGGACTTGAATCTCCATGAT
CAGGTCCACCTTCTCGAGTGTGCCTGGCTGGAGATTCTGATGATTGGTCTCGTCTGGCGCTCCTTGGAAC
ACCCGGGGAAGCTCCTGTTTGCTCCTAACTTGCTCCTGGACAGGAATCAAGGTAAATGTGTGGAAGGCAT
GGTGGAGATCTTTGACATGTTGCTTGCTACGTCAAGTCGGTTCCGCATGATGAACCTGCAGGGTGAAGAG
TTTGTGTGCCTCAAATCCATCATTTTGCTTAATTCCGGAGTGTACACGTTTCTGTCCAGCACCTTGAAGT
CTCTGGAAGAGAAGGACCACATCCACCGTGTCCTGGACAAGATCACAGACACTTTGATCCACCTGATGGC
CAAAGCTGGCCTGACTCTGCAGCAGCAGCATCGCCGCCTAGCTCAGCTCCTTCTCATTCTTTCCCATATC
CGGCATATGAGTAACAAACGCATGGAGCATCTCTACAACATGAAATGCAAGAACGTGGTACCCCTCTATG
ACCTGCTCCTGGAGATGTTGGATGCCCACCGCCTCCATGCCCCAGCCAGTCGCATGGGAGTGCCCCCAGA
GGAGCCCAGCCAGACCCAGCTGGCCACCACCAGCTCCACTTCAGCACATTCCTTACAAACCTACTACATA
CCCCCGGAAGCAGAGGGCTTCCCCAACACGATCGGATCTATG
[486 nt withheld, positions 5293-5778]
TAAGTCGGCGGCCGCATCGATGCCGTATACGGTACCTTTAAGACCAATGACTTACAAGGCAGCTGTAGAT
CTTAGCCACTTTTTAAAAGAAAAGGGGGGACTGGAAGGGCTAATTCACTCCCAAAGAAGACAAGATCTGC
TTTTTGCCTGTACTGGGTCTCTCTGGTTAGACCAGATCTGAGCCTGGGAGCTCTCTGGCTAACTAGGGAA
CCCACTGCTTAAGCCTCAATAAAGCTTCAGCTGCTCGAGCTAGCAGATCTTTTTCCCTCTGCCAAAAATT
ATGGGGACATCATGAAGCCCCTTGAGCATCTGACTTCTGGCTAATAAAGGAAATTTATTTTCATTGCAAT
AGTGTGTTGGAATTTTTTGTGTCTCTCACTCGGAAGGACATATGGGAGGGCAAATCATTTAAAACATCAG
AATGAGTATTTGGTTTAGAGTTTGGCAACATATGCCCATATGCTGGCTGCCATGAACAAAGGTTGGCTAT
AAAGAGGTCATCAGTATATGAAACAGCCCCCTGCTGTCCATTCCTTATTCCATAGAAAAGCCTTGACTTG
AGGTTAGATTTTTTTTATATTTTGTTTTGTGTTATTTTTTTCTTTAACATCCCTAAAATTTTCCTTACAT
GTTTTACTAGCCAGATTTTTCCTCCTCTCCTGACTACTCCCAGTCATAGCTGTCCCTCTTCTCTTATGGA
GATCCCTCGACCTGCAGCCCAAGCTTGGCGTAATCATGGTCATAGCTGTTTCCTGTGTGAAATTGTTATC
CGCTCACAATTCCACACAACATACGAGCCGGAAGCATAAAGTGTAAAGCCTGGGGTGCCTAATGAGTGAG
CTAACTCACATTAATTGCGTTGCGCTCACTGCCCGCTTTCCAGTCGGGAAACCTGTCGTGCCAGCGGATC
CGCATCTCAATTAGTCAGCAACCATAGTCCCGCCCCTAACTCCGCCCATCCCGCCCCTAACTCCGCCCAG
TTCCGCCCATTCTCCGCCCCATGGCTGACTAATTTTTTTTATTTATGCAGAGGCCGAGGCCGCCTCGGCC
TCTGAGCTATTCCAGAAGTAGTGAGGAGGCTTTTTTGGAGGCCTAGGCTTTTGCAAAAAGCTAACTTGTT
TATTGCAGCTTATAATGGTTACAAATAAAGCAATAGCATCACAAATTTCACAAATAAAGCATTTTTTTCA
CTGCATTCTAGTTGTGGTTTGTCCAAACTCATCAATGTATCTTATCATGTCTGGATCCGCTGCATTAATG
AATCGGCCAACGCGCGGGGAGAGGCGGTTTGCGTATTGGGCGCTCTTCCGCTTCCTCGCTCACTGACTCG
CTGCGCTCGGTCGTTCGGCTGCGGCGAGCGGTATCAGCTCACTCAAAGGCGGTAATACGGTTATCCACAG
AATCAGGGGATAACGCAGGAAAGAACATGTGAGCAAAAGGCCAGCAAAAGGCCAGGAACCGTAAAAAGGC
CGCGTTGCTGGCGTTTTTCCATAGGCTCCGCCCCCCTGACGAGCATCACAAAAATCGACGCTCAAGTCAG
AGGTGGCGAAACCCGACAGGACTATAAAGATACCAGGCGTTTCCCCCTGGAAGCTCCCTCGTGCGCTCTC
CTGTTCCGACCCTGCCGCTTACCGGATACCTGTCCGCCTTTCTCCCTTCGGGAAGCGTGGCGCTTTCTCA
TAGCTCACGCTGTAGGTATCTCAGTTCGGTGTAGGTCGTTCGCTCCAAGCTGGGCTGTGTGCACGAACCC
CCCGTTCAGCCCGACCGCTGCGCCTTATCCGGTAACTATCGTCTTGAGTCCAACCCGGTAAGACACGACT
TATCGCCACTGGCAGCAGCCACTGGTAACAGGATTAGCAGAGCGAGGTATGTAGGCGGTGCTACAGAGTT
CTTGAAGTGGTGGCCTAACTACGGCTACACTAGAAGAACAGTATTTGGTATCTGCGCTCTGCTGAAGCCA
GTTACCTTCGGAAAAAGAGTTGGTAGCTCTTGATCCGGCAAACAAACCACCGCTGGTAGCGGTGGTTTTT
TTGTTTGCAAGCAGCAGATTACGCGCAGAAAAAAAGGATCTCAAGAAGATCCTTTGATCTTTTCTACGGG
GTCTGACGCTCAGTGGAACGAAAACTCACGTTAAGGGATTTTGGTCATGAGATTATCAAAAAGGATCTTC
ACCTAGATCCTTTTAAATTAAAAATGAAGTTTTAAATCAATCTAAAGTATATATGAGTAAACTTGGTCTG
ACAGTTACCAATGCTTAATCAGTGAGGCACCTATCTCAGCGATCTGTCTATTTCGTTCATCCATAGTTGC
CTGACTCCCCGTCGTGTAGATAACTACGATACGGGAGGGCTTACCATCTGGCCCCAGTGCTGCAATGATA
CCGCGAGACCCACGCTCACCGGCTCCAGATTTATCAGCAATAAACCAGCCAGCCGGAAGGGCCGAGCGCA
GAAGTGGTCCTGCAACTTTATCCGCCTCCATCCAGTCTATTAATTGTTGCCGGGAAGCTAGAGTAAGTAG
TTCGCCAGTTAATAGTTTGCGCAACGTTGTTGCCATTGCTACAGGCATCGTGGTGTCACGCTCGTCGTTT
GGTATGGCTTCATTCAGCTCCGGTTCCCAACGATCAAGGCGAGTTACATGATCCCCCATGTTGTGCAAAA
AAGCGGTTAGCTCCTTCGGTCCTCCGATCGTTGTCAGAAGTAAGTTGGCCGCAGTGTTATCACTCATGGT
TATGGCAGCACTGCATAATTCTCTTACTGTCATGCCATCCGTAAGATGCTTTTCTGTGACTGGTGAGTAC
TCAACCAAGTCATTCTGAGAATAGTGTATGCGGCGACCGAGTTGCTCTTGCCCGGCGTCAATACGGGATA
ATACCGCGCCACATAGCAGAACTTTAAAAGTGCTCATCATTGGAAAACGTTCTTCGGGGCGAAAACTCTC
AAGGATCTTACCGCTGTTGAGATCCAGTTCGATGTAACCCACTCGTGCACCCAACTGATCTTCAGCATCT
TTTACTTTCACCAGCGTTTCTGGGTGAGCAAAAACAGGAAGGCAAAATGCCGCAAAAAAGGGAATAAGGG
CGACACGGAAATGTTGAATACTCATACTCTTCCTTTTTCAATATTATTGAAGCATTTATCAGGGTTATTG
TCTCATGAGCGGATACATATTTGAATGTATTTAGAAAAATAAACAAATAGGGGTTCCGCGCACATTTCCC
CGAAAAGTGCCACCTG
Features (pLannotate 1.2.2; 31 found; start..end, strand, type, name):
      4..383     +  enhancer       CMV enhancer: human cytomegalovirus immediate early enhancer
    385..642     +  LTR            5' LTR (truncated): truncated 5' long terminal repeat (LTR) from HIV-1
    689..814     +  misc_feature   HIV-1 Ψ: packaging signal of human immunodeficiency virus type 1
    798..1157    +  CDS            HIV-1 gag (fragment): gag protein from human immunodeficiency virus 1; gag
   1306..1423    +  misc_feature   cPPT/CTS: central polypurine tract and central termination sequence of HIV-1
   1566..1649    +  CDS            vif (fragment): VIF_HV1BR - Experimental evidence at protein level: Swiss-Prot protein existence level 1. Counteracts the innate antiviral activity of host APOBEC3F and APOBEC3G. Forms a complex with host APOBEC3F and APOBEC3G thus preventing the entry of these lethally hypermutating enzymes into progeny virions. Recruits an active E3 ubiquitin ligase complex composed of elongin BC, CUL5, and RBX2 to induce polyubiquitination of APOBEC3G and APOBEC3F. In turn, they are directed to the 26S proteasome for degradation. Vif interaction with APOBEC3G also blocks its cytidine deaminase activity in a proteasome-inde
   1783..2016    +  misc_feature   RRE: The Rev response element (RRE) of HIV-1 allows for Rev-dependent mRNA export from the nucleus to the cytoplasm.
   2393..2418    +  CDS            Rev (fragment): human immunodeficiency virus 1 (HIV-1) Rev protein; rev; enhances nuclear export of unspliced and incompletely spliced viral mRNAs
   2418..2434    +  misc_feature   MCS (fragment): multiple cloning site
   2498..3014    +  LTR            5' LTR: 5' long terminal repeat from murine embryonic stem cell virus
   3078..3419    +  misc_feature   MESV Ψ: packaging signal of murine embryonic stem cell virus
   3486..3902    +  CDS            gag (truncated): truncated Moloney murine leukemia virus (MMLV) gag gene lacking the start codon
   3904..3940    +  misc_feature   MCS (fragment): multiple cloning site
   3952..4275    +  CDS            DD: destabilization domain that can be stabilized by Shield1 in the ProteoTuner™ system L106P mutant of FKBP12
   4291..4317    +  CDS            3xHA (fragment): three tandem HA epitope tags
   4327..5283    +  CDS            Esr1 (fragment): ESR1_MOUSE - Also known as Esr, Estr, Estra, Nr3a1. Experimental evidence at protein level: Swiss-Prot protein existence level 1. Nuclear hormone receptor. The steroid hormones and their receptors are involved in the regulation of eukaryotic gene expression and affect cellular proliferation and differentiation in target tissues. Ligand-dependent nuclear transactivation involves either direct homodimer binding to a palindromic estrogen response element (ERE) sequence or association with other DNA-binding transcription factors, such as AP-1/c-Jun, c-Fos, ATF-2, Sp1 and Sp3, to mediate ERE- indep
   5290..5778    +  CDS            PPO1_PHYPO (sequence partly withheld): Experimental evidence at protein level: Swiss-Prot protein existence level 1. Mediates the homing of a group I intron in the ribosomal DNA. Makes a four-base staggered cut in its ribosomal DNA target sequence. From Physarum polycephalum (Slime mold).
   5810..5878    +  CDS            nef (fragment): NEF_HV1Z2 - Experimental evidence at protein level: Swiss-Prot protein existence level 1. Extracellular Nef protein targets CD4(+) T-lymphocytes for apoptosis by interacting with CXCR4 surface receptors. From Human immunodeficiency virus type 1 group M subtype D (isolate Z2/CDC-Z34) (HIV-1).
   5880..6015    +  LTR            3' LTR (ΔU3) (fragment): self-inactivating 3' long terminal repeat (LTR) from HIV-1
   6101..6156    +  polyA_signal   β-globin poly(A) signal: rabbit β-globin polyadenylation signal (Gil and Proudfoot, 1987)
   6541..6557    -  protein_bind   lac operator: The lac repressor binds to the lac operator to inhibit transcription in E. coli. This inhibition can be relieved by adding lactose or isopropyl-β-D-thiogalactopyranoside (IPTG). lac repressor encoded by lacI
   6565..6595    -  promoter       lac promoter: promoter for the E. coli lac operon
   6610..6631    -  protein_bind   CAP binding site: CAP binding activates transcription in the presence of cAMP. E. coli catabolite activator protein
   6644..6683    -  CDS            lacI (fragment): lac repressor; lacI; The lac repressor binds to the lac operator to inhibit transcription in E. coli. This inhibition can be relieved by adding lactose or isopropyl-β-D-thiogalactopyranoside (IPTG).
   6690..6712    +  promoter       SV40 promoter (fragment): SV40 enhancer and early promoter
   6736..6871    +  rep_origin     SV40 ori: SV40 origin of replication
   6891..7025    +  polyA_signal   SV40 poly(A) signal: SV40 polyadenylation signal
   7027..7081    -  CDS            lacI (fragment): lac repressor; lacI; The lac repressor binds to the lac operator to inhibit transcription in E. coli. This inhibition can be relieved by adding lactose or isopropyl-β-D-thiogalactopyranoside (IPTG).
   7264..7852    -  rep_origin     ori: high-copy-number ColE1/pMB1/pBR322/pUC origin of replication
   8023..8883    -  CDS            AmpR: β-lactamase; bla; confers resistance to ampicillin, carbenicillin, and related antibiotics
   8884..8988    -  promoter       AmpR promoter: bla
