>Addgene plasmid #49053 | pCL20C-ddIPpoI | addgene full sequence | sequence record 333157 | Addgene NGS Result
GACATTGATTATTGACTAGTTATTAATAGTAATCAATTACGGGGTCATTAGTTCATAGCCCATATATGGA
GTTCCGCGTTACATAACTTACGGTAAATGGCCCGCCTGGCTGACCGCCCAACGACCCCCGCCCATTGACG
TCAATAATGACGTATGTTCCCATAGTAACGCCAATAGGGACTTTCCATTGACGTCAATGGGTGGAGTATT
TACGGTAAACTGCCCACTTGGCAGTACATCAAGTGTATCATATGCCAAGTACGCCCCCTATTGACGTCAA
TGACGGTAAATGGCCCGCCTGGCATTATGCCCAGTACATGACCTTATGGGACTTTCCTACTTGGCAGTAC
ATCTACGTATTAGTCATCGCTATTACCATGGGAGGCGTGGCCTGGGCGGGACTGGGGAGTGGCGAGCCCT
CAGATCCTGCATATAAGCAGCTGCTTTTTGCCTGTACTGGGTCTCTCTGGTTAGACCAGATCTGAGCCTG
GGAGCTCTCTGGCTAACTAGGGAACCCACTGCTTAAGCCTCAATAAAGCTTGCCTTGAGTGCTTCAAGTA
GTGTGTGCCCGTCTGTTGTGTGACTCTGGTAACTAGAGATCCCTCAGACCCTTTTAGTCAGTGTGGAAAA
TCTCTAGCAGTGGCGCCCGAACAGGGACTTGAAAGCGAAAGGGAAACCAGAGGAGCTCTCTCGACGCAGG
ACTCGGCTTGCTGAAGCGCGCACGGCAAGAGGCGAGGGGCGGCGACTGGTGAGTACGCCAAAAATTTTGA
CTAGCGGAGGCTAGAAGGAGAGAGATGGGTGCGAGAGCGTCAGTATTAAGCGGGGGAGAATTAGATCGCG
ATGGGAAAAAATTCGGTTAAGGCCAGGGGGAAAGAAAAAATATAAATTAAAACATATAGTATGGGCAAGC
AGGGAGCTAGAACGATTCGCAGTTAATACTGGCCTGTTAGAAACATCAGAAGGCTGTAGACAAATACTGG
GACAGCTACAACCATCCCTTCAGACAGGATCAGAAGAACTTAGATCATTATATAATACAGTAGCAACCCT
CTATTGTGTGCATCAAAGGATAGAGATAAAAGACACCAAGGAAGCTTTAGACAAGATAGAGGAAGAGCAA
AACAAAAGTAAGAAAAAAGCACAGCAAGCAGCAGGATCTTCAGACCTGGAAATTCCCTACAATCCCCAAA
GTCAAGGAGTAGTAGAATCTATGAATAAAGAATTAAAGAAAATTATAGGACAGGTAAGAGATCAGGCTGA
ACATCTTAAGACAGCAGTACAAATGGCAGTATTCATCCACAATTTTAAAAGAAAAGGGGGGATTGGGGGG
TACAGTGCAGGGGAAAGAATAGTAGACATAATAGCAACAGACATACAAACTAAAGAATTACAAAAACAAA
TTACAAAAATTCAAAATTTTCGGGTTTATTACAGGGACAGCAGAAATCCACTTTGGAAAGGACCAGCAAA
GCTCCTCTGGAAAGGTGAAGGGGCAGTAGTAATACAAGATAATAGTGACATAAAAGTAGTGCCAAGAAGA
AAAGCAAAGATCATTAGGGATTATGGAAAACAGATGGCAGGTGATGATTGTGTGGCAAGTAGACAGGATG
AGGATTAGAACATGGAAAAGTTTAGTAAAACACCATAAGGAGGAGATATGAGGGACAATTGGAGAAGTGA
ATTATATAAATATAAAGTAGTAAAAATTGAACCATTAGGAGTAGCACCCACCAAGGCAAAGAGAAGAGTG
GTGCAGAGAGAAAAAAGAGCAGTGGGAATAGGAGCTTTGTTCCTTGGGTTCTTGGGAGCAGCAGGAAGCA
CTATGGGCGCAGCGTCAATGACGCTGACGGTACAGGCCAGACAATTATTGTCTGGTATAGTGCAGCAGCA
GAACAATTTGCTGAGGGCTATTGAGGCGCAACAGCATCTGTTGCAACTCACAGTCTGGGGCATCAAGCAG
CTCCAGGCAAGAATCCTGGCTGTGGAAAGATACCTAAAGGATCAACAGCTCCTGGGGATTTGGGGTTGCT
CTGGAAAACTCATTTGCACCACTGCTGTGCCTTGGAATGCTAGTTGGAGTAATAAATCTCTGGAACAGAT
TTGGAATCACACGACCTGGATGGAGTGGGACAGAGAAATTAACAATTACACAAGCTTAATACACTCCTTA
ATTGAAGAATCGCAAAACCAGCAAGAAAAGAATGAACAAGAATTATTGGAATTAGATAAATGGGCAAGTT
TGTGGAATTGGTTTAACATAACAAATTGGCTGTGGTATATAAAATTATTCATAATGATAGTAGGAGGCTT
GGTAGGTTTAAGAATAGTTTTTGCTGTACTTTCTATAGTGAATAGAGTTAGGCAGGGATATTCACCATTA
TCGTTTCAGACCCACCTCCCAACCCCGAGGGGACCGAGCTCAAGCTTCGAACGCGTTAACGGGCCCAGCT
TCGATAAAATAAAAGATTTTATTTAGTCTCCAGAAAAAGGGGGGAATGAAAGACCCCACCTGTAGGTTTG
GCAAGCTAGCTTAAGTAACGCCATTTTGCAAGGCATGGAAAATACATAACTGAGAATAGAGAAGTTCAGA
TCAAGGTTAGGAACAGAGAGACAGCAGAATATGGGCCAAACAGGATATCTGTGGTAAGCAGTTCCTGCCC
CGGCTCAGGGCCAAGAACAGATGGTCCCCAGATGCGGTCCCGCCCTCAGCAGTTTCTAGAGAACCATCAG
ATGTTTCCAGGGTGCCCCAAGGACCTGAAATGACCCTGTGCCTTATTTGAACTAACCAATCAGTTCGCTT
CTCGCTTCTGTTCGCGCGCTTCTGCTCCCCGAGCTCAATAAAAGAGCCCACAACCCCTCACTCGGCGCGC
CAGTCCTCCGATAGACTGCGTCGCCCGGGTACCCGTATTCCCAATAAAGCCTCTTGCTGTTTGCATCCGA
ATCGTGGACTCGCTGATCCTTGGGAGGGTCTCCTCAGATTGATTGACTGCCCACCTCGGGGGTCTTTCAT
TTGGAGGTTCCACCGAGATTTGGAGACCCCTGCCCAGGGACCACCGACCCCCCCGCCGGGAGGTAAGCTG
GCCAGCGGTCGTTTCGTGTCTGTCTCTGTCTTTGTGCGTGTTTGTGCCGGCATCTAATGTTTGCGCCTGC
GTCTGTACTAGTTAGCTAACTAGCTCTGTATCTGGCGGACCCGTGGTGGAACTGACGAGTTCTGAACACC
CGGCCGCAACCCTGGGAGACGTCCCAGGGACTTTGGGGGCCGTTTTTGTGGCCCGACCTGAGGAAGGGAG
TCGATGTGGAATCCGACCCCGTCAGGATATGTGGTTCTGGTAGGAGACGAGAACCTAAAACAGTTCCCGC
CTCCGTCTGAATTTTTGCTTTCGGTTTGGAACCGAAGCCGCGCGTCTTGTCTGCTGCAGCGCTGCAGCAT
CGTTCTGTGTTGTCTCTGTCTGACTGTGTTTCTGTATTTGTCTGAAAATTAGGGCCAGACTGTTACCACT
CCCTTAAGTTTGACCTTAGGTCACTGGAAAGATGTCGAGCGGATCGCTCACAACCAGTCGGTAGATGTCA
AGAAGAGACGTTGGGTTACCTTCTGCTCTGCAGAATGGCCAACCTTTAACGTCGGATGGCCGCGAGACGG
CACCTTTAACCGAGACCTCATCACCCAGGTTAAGATCAAGGTCTTTTCACCTGGCCCGCATGGACACCCA
GACCAGGTCCCCTACATCGTGACCTGGGAAGCCTTGGCTTTTGACCCCCCTCCCTGGGTCAAGCCCTTTG
TACACCCTAAGCCTCCGCCTCCTCTTCCTCCATCCGCCCCGTCTCTCCCCCTTGAACCTCCTCGTTCGAC
CCCGCCTCGATCCTCCCTTTATCCAGCCCTCACTCCTTCTCTAGGCGCCGGAATTCTGCAGTCGACGGTA
CCGCGGGCCCGGGATCCACCGGTGGATCATGGGAGTGCAGGTGGAGACTATCTCCCCAGGAGACGGGCGC
ACCTTCCCCAAGCGCGGCCAGACCTGCGTGGTGCACTACACCGGGATGCTTGAAGATGGAAAGAAAGTTG
ATTCCTCCCGGGACAGAAACAAGCCCTTTAAGTTTATGCTAGGCAAGCAGGAGGTGATCCGAGGCTGGGA
AGAAGGGGTTGCCCAGATGAGTGTGGGTCAGAGAGCCAAACTGACTATATCTCCAGATTATGCCTATGGT
GCCACTGGGCACCCAGGCATCATCCCACCACATGCCACTCTCGTCTTCGATGTGGAGCTTCTAAAACCGG
AAGAATTCACCATGGCATACCCATACGATGTTCCAGATTACGCTAGCGGATCTCGAAATGAAATGGGTGC
TTCAGGAGACATGAGGGCTGCCAACCTTTGGCCAAGCCCTCTTGTGATTAAGCACACTAAGAAGAATAGC
CCTGCCTTGTCCTTGACAGCTGACCAGATGGTCAGTGCCTTGTTGGATGCTGAACCGCCCATGATCTATT
CTGAATATGATCCTTCTAGACCCTTCAGTGAAGCCTCAATGATGGGCTTATTGACCAACCTAGCAGATAG
GGAGCTGGTTCATATGATCAACTGGGCAAAGAGAGTGCCAGGCTTTGGGGACTTGAATCTCCATGATCAG
GTCCACCTTCTCGAGTGTGCCTGGCTGGAGATTCTGATGATTGGTCTCGTCTGGCGCTCCTTGGAACACC
CGGGGAAGCTCCTGTTTGCTCCTAACTTGCTCCTGGACAGGAATCAAGGTAAATGTGTGGAAGGCATGGT
GGAGATCTTTGACATGTTGCTTGCTACGTCAAGTCGGTTCCGCATGATGAACCTGCAGGGTGAAGAGTTT
GTGTGCCTCAAATCCATCATTTTGCTTAATTCCGGAGTGTACACGTTTCTGTCCAGCACCTTGAAGTCTC
TGGAAGAGAAGGACCACATCCACCGTGTCCTGGACAAGATCACAGACACTTTGATCCACCTGATGGCCAA
AGCTGGCCTGACTCTGCAGCAGCAGCATCGCCGCCTAGCTCAGCTCCTTCTCATTCTTTCCCATATCCGG
CATATGAGTAACAAACGCATGGAGCATCTCTACAACATGAAATGCAAGAACGTGGTACCCCTCTATGACC
TGCTCCTGGAGATGTTGGATGCCCACCGCCTCCATGCCCCAGCCAGTCGCATGGGAGTGCCCCCAGAGGA
GCCCAGCCAGACCCAGCTGGCCACCACCAGCTCCACTTCAGCACATTCCTTACAAACCTACTACATACCC
CCGGAAGCAGAGGGCTTCCCCAACACGATCGGATCTATG
[486 nt withheld, positions 5290-5775]
TAAGTCGGCGGCCGCATCGATGCCGTATACGGTACCTTTAAGACCAATGACTTACAAGGCAGCTGTAGAT
CTTAGCCACTTTTTAAAAGAAAAGGGGGGACTGGAAGGGCTAATTCACTCCCAAAGAAGACAAGATCTGC
TTTTTGCCTGTACTGGGTCTCTCTGGTTAGACCAGATCTGAGCCTGGGAGCTCTCTGGCTAACTAGGGAA
CCCACTGCTTAAGCCTCAATAAAGCTTCAGCTGCTCGAGCTAGCAGATCTTTTTCCCTCTGCCAAAAATT
ATGGGGACATCATGAAGCCCCTTGAGCATCTGACTTCTGGCTAATAAAGGAAATTTATTTTCATTGCAAT
AGTGTGTTGGAATTTTTTGTGTCTCTCACTCGGAAGGACATATGGGAGGGCAAATCATTTAAAACATCAG
AATGAGTATTTGGTTTAGAGTTTGGCAACATATGCCCATATGCTGGCTGCCATGAACAAAGGTTGGCTAT
AAAGAGGTCATCAGTATATGAAACAGCCCCCTGCTGTCCATTCCTTATTCCATAGAAAAGCCTTGACTTG
AGGTTAGATTTTTTTTATATTTTGTTTTGTGTTATTTTTTTCTTTAACATCCCTAAAATTTTCCTTACAT
GTTTTACTAGCCAGATTTTTCCTCCTCTCCTGACTACTCCCAGTCATAGCTGTCCCTCTTCTCTTATGGA
GATCCCTCGACCTGCAGCCCAAGCTTGGCGTAATCATGGTCATAGCTGTTTCCTGTGTGAAATTGTTATC
CGCTCACAATTCCACACAACATACGAGCCGGAAGCATAAAGTGTAAAGCCTGGGGTGCCTAATGAGTGAG
CTAACTCACATTAATTGCGTTGCGCTCACTGCCCGCTTTCCAGTCGGGAAACCTGTCGTGCCAGCGGATC
CGCATCTCAATTAGTCAGCAACCATAGTCCCGCCCCTAACTCCGCCCATCCCGCCCCTAACTCCGCCCAG
TTCCGCCCATTCTCCGCCCCATGGCTGACTAATTTTTTTTATTTATGCAGAGGCCGAGGCCGCCTCGGCC
TCTGAGCTATTCCAGAAGTAGTGAGGAGGCTTTTTTGGAGGCCTAGGCTTTTGCAAAAAGCTAACTTGTT
TATTGCAGCTTATAATGGTTACAAATAAAGCAATAGCATCACAAATTTCACAAATAAAGCATTTTTTTCA
CTGCATTCTAGTTGTGGTTTGTCCAAACTCATCAATGTATCTTATCATGTCTGGATCCGCTGCATTAATG
AATCGGCCAACGCGCGGGGAGAGGCGGTTTGCGTATTGGGCGCTCTTCCGCTTCCTCGCTCACTGACTCG
CTGCGCTCGGTCGTTCGGCTGCGGCGAGCGGTATCAGCTCACTCAAAGGCGGTAATACGGTTATCCACAG
AATCAGGGGATAACGCAGGAAAGAACATGTGAGCAAAAGGCCAGCAAAAGGCCAGGAACCGTAAAAAGGC
CGCGTTGCTGGCGTTTTTCCATAGGCTCCGCCCCCCTGACGAGCATCACAAAAATCGACGCTCAAGTCAG
AGGTGGCGAAACCCGACAGGACTATAAAGATACCAGGCGTTTCCCCCTGGAAGCTCCCTCGTGCGCTCTC
CTGTTCCGACCCTGCCGCTTACCGGATACCTGTCCGCCTTTCTCCCTTCGGGAAGCGTGGCGCTTTCTCA
TAGCTCACGCTGTAGGTATCTCAGTTCGGTGTAGGTCGTTCGCTCCAAGCTGGGCTGTGTGCACGAACCC
CCCGTTCAGCCCGACCGCTGCGCCTTATCCGGTAACTATCGTCTTGAGTCCAACCCGGTAAGACACGACT
TATCGCCACTGGCAGCAGCCACTGGTAACAGGATTAGCAGAGCGAGGTATGTAGGCGGTGCTACAGAGTT
CTTGAAGTGGTGGCCTAACTACGGCTACACTAGAAGAACAGTATTTGGTATCTGCGCTCTGCTGAAGCCA
GTTACCTTCGGAAAAAGAGTTGGTAGCTCTTGATCCGGCAAACAAACCACCGCTGGTAGCGGTGGTTTTT
TTGTTTGCAAGCAGCAGATTACGCGCAGAAAAAAAGGATCTCAAGAAGATCCTTTGATCTTTTCTACGGG
GTCTGACGCTCAGTGGAACGAAAACTCACGTTAAGGGATTTTGGTCATGAGATTATCAAAAAGGATCTTC
ACCTAGATCCTTTTAAATTAAAAATGAAGTTTTAAATCAATCTAAAGTATATATGAGTAAACTTGGTCTG
ACAGTTACCAATGCTTAATCAGTGAGGCACCTATCTCAGCGATCTGTCTATTTCGTTCATCCATAGTTGC
CTGACTCCCCGTCGTGTAGATAACTACGATACGGGAGGGCTTACCATCTGGCCCCAGTGCTGCAATGATA
CCGCGAGACCCACGCTCACCGGCTCCAGATTTATCAGCAATAAACCAGCCAGCCGGAAGGGCCGAGCGCA
GAAGTGGTCCTGCAACTTTATCCGCCTCCATCCAGTCTATTAATTGTTGCCGGGAAGCTAGAGTAAGTAG
TTCGCCAGTTAATAGTTTGCGCAACGTTGTTGCCATTGCTACAGGCATCGTGGTGTCACGCTCGTCGTTT
GGTATGGCTTCATTCAGCTCCGGTTCCCAACGATCAAGGCGAGTTACATGATCCCCCATGTTGTGCAAAA
AAGCGGTTAGCTCCTTCGGTCCTCCGATCGTTGTCAGAAGTAAGTTGGCCGCAGTGTTATCACTCATGGT
TATGGCAGCACTGCATAATTCTCTTACTGTCATGCCATCCGTAAGATGCTTTTCTGTGACTGGTGAGTAC
TCAACCAAGTCATTCTGAGAATAGTGTATGCGGCGACCGAGTTGCTCTTGCCCGGCGTCAATACGGGATA
ATACCGCGCCACATAGCAGAACTTTAAAAGTGCTCATCATTGGAAAACGTTCTTCGGGGCGAAAACTCTC
AAGGATCTTACCGCTGTTGAGATCCAGTTCGATGTAACCCACTCGTGCACCCAACTGATCTTCAGCATCT
TTTACTTTCACCAGCGTTTCTGGGTGAGCAAAAACAGGAAGGCAAAATGCCGCAAAAAAGGGAATAAGGG
CGACACGGAAATGTTGAATACTCATACTCTTCCTTTTTCAATATTATTGAAGCATTTATCAGGGTTATTG
TCTCATGAGCGGATACATATTTGAATGTATTTAGAAAAATAAACAAATAGGGGTTCCGCGCACATTTCCC
CGAAAAGTGCCACCTGGGTC
Features (pLannotate 1.2.2; 31 found; start..end, strand, type, name):
      1..380     +  enhancer       CMV enhancer: human cytomegalovirus immediate early enhancer
    382..639     +  LTR            5' LTR (truncated): truncated 5' long terminal repeat (LTR) from HIV-1
    686..811     +  misc_feature   HIV-1 Ψ: packaging signal of human immunodeficiency virus type 1
    795..1154    +  CDS            HIV-1 gag (fragment): gag protein from human immunodeficiency virus 1; gag
   1303..1420    +  misc_feature   cPPT/CTS: central polypurine tract and central termination sequence of HIV-1
   1563..1646    +  CDS            vif (fragment): VIF_HV1BR - Experimental evidence at protein level: Swiss-Prot protein existence level 1. Counteracts the innate antiviral activity of host APOBEC3F and APOBEC3G. Forms a complex with host APOBEC3F and APOBEC3G thus preventing the entry of these lethally hypermutating enzymes into progeny virions. Recruits an active E3 ubiquitin ligase complex composed of elongin BC, CUL5, and RBX2 to induce polyubiquitination of APOBEC3G and APOBEC3F. In turn, they are directed to the 26S proteasome for degradation. Vif interaction with APOBEC3G also blocks its cytidine deaminase activity in a proteasome-inde
   1780..2013    +  misc_feature   RRE: The Rev response element (RRE) of HIV-1 allows for Rev-dependent mRNA export from the nucleus to the cytoplasm.
   2390..2415    +  CDS            Rev (fragment): human immunodeficiency virus 1 (HIV-1) Rev protein; rev; enhances nuclear export of unspliced and incompletely spliced viral mRNAs
   2415..2431    +  misc_feature   MCS (fragment): multiple cloning site
   2495..3011    +  LTR            5' LTR: 5' long terminal repeat from murine embryonic stem cell virus
   3075..3416    +  misc_feature   MESV Ψ: packaging signal of murine embryonic stem cell virus
   3483..3899    +  CDS            gag (truncated): truncated Moloney murine leukemia virus (MMLV) gag gene lacking the start codon
   3901..3937    +  misc_feature   MCS (fragment): multiple cloning site
   3949..4272    +  CDS            DD: destabilization domain that can be stabilized by Shield1 in the ProteoTuner™ system L106P mutant of FKBP12
   4288..4314    +  CDS            3xHA (fragment): three tandem HA epitope tags
   4324..5280    +  CDS            Esr1 (fragment): ESR1_MOUSE - Also known as Esr, Estr, Estra, Nr3a1. Experimental evidence at protein level: Swiss-Prot protein existence level 1. Nuclear hormone receptor. The steroid hormones and their receptors are involved in the regulation of eukaryotic gene expression and affect cellular proliferation and differentiation in target tissues. Ligand-dependent nuclear transactivation involves either direct homodimer binding to a palindromic estrogen response element (ERE) sequence or association with other DNA-binding transcription factors, such as AP-1/c-Jun, c-Fos, ATF-2, Sp1 and Sp3, to mediate ERE- indep
   5287..5775    +  CDS            PPO1_PHYPO (sequence partly withheld): Experimental evidence at protein level: Swiss-Prot protein existence level 1. Mediates the homing of a group I intron in the ribosomal DNA. Makes a four-base staggered cut in its ribosomal DNA target sequence. From Physarum polycephalum (Slime mold).
   5807..5875    +  CDS            nef (fragment): NEF_HV1Z2 - Experimental evidence at protein level: Swiss-Prot protein existence level 1. Extracellular Nef protein targets CD4(+) T-lymphocytes for apoptosis by interacting with CXCR4 surface receptors. From Human immunodeficiency virus type 1 group M subtype D (isolate Z2/CDC-Z34) (HIV-1).
   5877..6012    +  LTR            3' LTR (ΔU3) (fragment): self-inactivating 3' long terminal repeat (LTR) from HIV-1
   6098..6153    +  polyA_signal   β-globin poly(A) signal: rabbit β-globin polyadenylation signal (Gil and Proudfoot, 1987)
   6538..6554    -  protein_bind   lac operator: The lac repressor binds to the lac operator to inhibit transcription in E. coli. This inhibition can be relieved by adding lactose or isopropyl-β-D-thiogalactopyranoside (IPTG). lac repressor encoded by lacI
   6562..6592    -  promoter       lac promoter: promoter for the E. coli lac operon
   6607..6628    -  protein_bind   CAP binding site: CAP binding activates transcription in the presence of cAMP. E. coli catabolite activator protein
   6641..6680    -  CDS            lacI (fragment): lac repressor; lacI; The lac repressor binds to the lac operator to inhibit transcription in E. coli. This inhibition can be relieved by adding lactose or isopropyl-β-D-thiogalactopyranoside (IPTG).
   6687..6709    +  promoter       SV40 promoter (fragment): SV40 enhancer and early promoter
   6733..6868    +  rep_origin     SV40 ori: SV40 origin of replication
   6888..7022    +  polyA_signal   SV40 poly(A) signal: SV40 polyadenylation signal
   7024..7078    -  CDS            lacI (fragment): lac repressor; lacI; The lac repressor binds to the lac operator to inhibit transcription in E. coli. This inhibition can be relieved by adding lactose or isopropyl-β-D-thiogalactopyranoside (IPTG).
   7261..7849    -  rep_origin     ori: high-copy-number ColE1/pMB1/pBR322/pUC origin of replication
   8020..8880    -  CDS            AmpR: β-lactamase; bla; confers resistance to ampicillin, carbenicillin, and related antibiotics
   8881..8985    -  promoter       AmpR promoter: bla
