[The description below was written by a language model from this plasmid's Addgene catalogue record and pLannotate feature annotations shown in this document.]
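Description:
pCL20C-ddIPpoI is a self-inactivating HIV-1 lentiviral transfer vector of about 9 kb, built on the pCL20c backbone. It delivers a chemically regulated form of the homing endonuclease I-PpoI into mammalian cells. In bacteria it is maintained through a high-copy ColE1/pUC-type origin and selected with ampicillin (AmpR). An SV40 origin is also present in the backbone. Viral genomic RNA is driven by a CMV enhancer fused to a truncated HIV-1 5' LTR. This is followed by the HIV-1 Ψ packaging signal with a gag fragment, the cPPT/CTS, and the RRE for Rev-dependent export. The genome ends in a ΔU3 3' LTR followed by a rabbit β-globin polyadenylation signal. The depositor and repository sequences give essentially identical feature maps, differing by one nucleotide in length and a small coordinate offset.

Upstream of the insert sits a murine embryonic stem cell virus 5' LTR with adjoining MESV Ψ and truncated MMLV gag sequence. This LTR presumably serves as the internal promoter, although the record does not name one explicitly. The roughly 1.8 kb insert, cloned between SgrAI and NotI, encodes a single fusion protein. It comprises the FKBP12 L106P destabilization domain, an HA epitope tag, an estrogen receptor fragment (the annotation matches it to mouse Esr1, whereas the catalogue lists human) and I-PpoI from Physarum polycephalum. The DD targets the fusion for degradation unless Shield1 is added, so protein levels are ligand-dependent. ER fragments are commonly used to add hormone-ligand control over nuclear entry, but the record mentions only Shield1. I-PpoI makes a four-base staggered cut in its ribosomal DNA target sequence. The associated publication indicates that the construct is used to induce site-specific double-strand breaks for DNA repair studies.
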