Addgene plasmid #49053: pCL20C-ddIPpoI
Purpose: Expresses the restriction enzyme IPpoI under the control of Shield1
Depositing lab: Michael Kastan. Depositing organization: St. Jude Children's Research Hospital. Publication: Nucleolin mediates nucleosome disruption critical for DNA double-strand break repair. Goldstein M, Derheimer FA, Tait-Mulder J, Kastan MB. Proc Natl Acad Sci U S A. 2013 Sep 30. 10.1073/pnas.1306160110 PubMed 24082117.
Backbone
  Vector backbone: pCL20c
  Total vector size (bp): 9014
  Vector type: Lentiviral
Growth in bacteria
  Bacterial resistance: Ampicillin, 100 μg/mL
  Growth temperature: 37°C
  Growth strain: NEB Stable
  Copy number: Unknown
Gene/Insert
  Gene/Insert name: DD-HA-ER-IPpoI
  Species: H. sapiens (human); Physarum polycephalum
  Insert size (bp): 1826
  Cloning method: Restriction Enzyme; 5′ cloning site SgrAI (not destroyed); 3′ cloning site NotI (not destroyed)
  Sequencing primers: 5′ unknown
Terms and licenses: Academic/Nonprofit Terms; Industry Terms: Not Available to Industry
How to cite: pCL20C-ddIPpoI was a gift from Michael Kastan (Addgene plasmid # 49053 ; http://n2t.net/addgene:49053 ; RRID:Addgene_49053)
