>Addgene plasmid #49053 | pCL20C-ddIPpoI | addgene partial sequence | sequence record 76399 | rb_glob-PA-term-R
TTTCCTTTATTAGCCAGAAGTCAGATGCTCAAGGGGCTTCATGATGTCCCCATAATTTTTGGCAGAGGGA
AAAAGATCTGCTAGCTCGAGCAGCTGAAGCTTTATTGAGGCTTAAGCAGTGGGTTCCCTAGTTAGCCAGA
GAGCTCCCAGGCTCAGATCTGGTCTAACCAGAGAGACCCAGTACAGGCAAAAAGCAGATCTTGTCTTCTT
TGGGAGTGAATTAGCCCTTCCAGTCCCCCCTTTTCTTTTAAAAAGTGGCTAAGATCTACAGCTGCCTTGT
AAGTCATTGGTCTTAAAGGTACCGTATACGGCATCGATGCGGCCGCCGACTTA
[459 nt withheld, positions 334-792]
