>Addgene plasmid #49053 | pCL20C-ddIPpoI | addgene partial sequence | sequence record 133247 | pLXSN5 5'-CCCTTGAACCTCCTCGTTCGACC-3'
GCCCTCACTCCTTCTCTAGGCGCCGGAATTCTGCAGTCGACGGTACCGCGGGCCCGGGATCCACCGGTGG
ATCATGGGAGTGCAGGTGGAGACTATCTCCCCAGGAGACGGGCGCACCTTCCCCAAGCGCGGCCAGACCT
GCGTGGTGCACTACACCGGGATGCTTGAAGATGGAAAGAAAGTTGATTCCTCCCGGGACAGAAACAAGCC
CTTTAAGTTTATGCTAGGCAAGCAGGAGGTGATCCGAGGCTGGGAAGAAGGGGTTGCCCAGATGAGTGTG
GGTCAGAGAGCCAAACTGACTATATCTCCAGATTATGCCTATGGTGCCACTGGGCACCCAGGCATCATCC
CACCACATGCCACTCTCGTCTTCGATGTGGAGCTTCTAAAACCGGAAGAATTCACCATGGCATACCCATA
CGATGTTCCAGATTACGCTAGCGGATCTCGAAATGAAATGGGTGCTTCAGGAGACATGAGGGCTGCCAAC
CTTTGGCCAAGCCCTCTTGTGATTAAGCACACTAAGAAGAATAGCCCTGCCTTGTCCTTGACAGCTGACC
AGATGGTCAGTGCCTTGTTGGATGCTGAACCGCCCATGATCTATTCTGAATATGATCCTTCTAGACCCTT
CAGTGAAGCCTCAATGATGGGCTTATTGACCAACCTAGCAGATAGGGAGCTGGTTCATATGATCAACTGG
GCAAAGAGAGTGCCAGGCTTTGGGGACTTGAATCTCCATGATCAGGTCCACCTTCTCGAGTGTGCCTGGC
TGGAGATTCTGATGATTGGTCTCGTCTGGCGCTCCTTGGAACACCCGGGGAAGCTCCTGTTTGCTCCTAA
CTTGCTCCTGGACAGGAATCAAGGTAAATGTGTGGAAGGCATGGTGGAGATCTTTGACATGTTGCTTGCT
ACGTCAAGTCGGTTCCGCATGATGAACCTGCAGGGTGAA
